Addgene plasmid #222655: pCDNA3-Regnase-3 WT
Purpose: Mammalian expression vector to express mouse Regnase-3 WT
Depositing lab: Silvia Monticelli. Depositing organization: Institute for Research in Biomedicine, Switzerland. Publication: Crosstalk between Regnase-1 and -3 shapes mast cell survival and cytokine expression. Bataclan M, Leoni C, Moro SG, Pecoraro M, Wong EH, Heissmeyer V, Monticelli S. Life Sci Alliance. 2024 Jun 3;7(8):e202402784. doi: 10.26508/lsa.202402784. Print 2024 Aug. PubMed 38830770.
Backbone
  Vector backbone: pCDNA3
  Backbone manufacturer: Invitrogen
  Backbone size w/o insert (bp): 5432
  Total vector size (bp): 8087
  Vector type: Mammalian Expression
Growth in bacteria
  Bacterial resistance: Ampicillin, 100 μg/mL
  Growth temperature: 37°C
  Growth strain: NEB Stable
  Copy number: High Copy
Gene/Insert
  Gene/Insert name: Zc3h12c (alt name: Mcpip3, Reg-3)
  Species: M. musculus (mouse)
  Insert size (bp): 2655
  Entrez Gene: Zc3h12c (a.k.a. A230108E06, C230027N18Rik, mKIAA1726)
  Promoter: CMV
  Cloning method: Restriction Enzyme; 5′ cloning site EcoRI (not destroyed); 3′ cloning site NotI (not destroyed)
  Sequencing primers: 5′ TAATACGACTCACTATAGGG
Terms and licenses: Academic/Nonprofit Terms; Industry Terms: Not Available to Industry
How to cite: pCDNA3-Regnase-3 WT was a gift from Silvia Monticelli (Addgene plasmid # 222655 ; http://n2t.net/addgene:222655 ; RRID:Addgene_222655)
