[The description below was written by a language model from this plasmid's Addgene catalogue record and pLannotate feature annotations shown in this document.]
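Description:
pCDNA3-Regnase-3 WT is a mammalian expression plasmid of about 8.1 kb built on the Invitrogen pCDNA3 backbone and carrying the wild-type mouse Zc3h12c coding sequence, which encodes Regnase-3 (also called Mcpip3). The roughly 2.65 kb insert was cloned between EcoRI and NotI sites, both retained. It sits downstream of the human cytomegalovirus immediate early enhancer and promoter and upstream of the bovine growth hormone polyadenylation signal, giving strong constitutive transcription in transfected mammalian cells. The feature table shows no epitope tag or reporter fused to the open reading frame, so the protein appears to be expressed untagged. T7 and SP6 phage promoters flank the cloning region in opposing orientations, where they can serve for sequencing or in vitro transcription.

In E. coli the plasmid is maintained at high copy from a ColE1/pUC-type origin and selected with ampicillin through the β-lactamase gene and its own promoter. An f1 origin is also present, allowing single-stranded DNA production. A second mammalian cassette places the neomycin phosphotransferase gene under the SV40 enhancer/early promoter with an SV40 polyadenylation signal, which permits G418 selection of stably transfected cells. The short annotated fragments (HIV-1 LTR, ble, lacI, lac promoter/operator and bom) are partial matches or backbone remnants, not functional parts of the design.

Regnase-3 is annotated as a probable RNase that regulates levels of target RNAs. The construct is intended for expressing the wild-type protein in mammalian cells, and the associated work concerns the interplay of Regnase-1 and Regnase-3 in mast cell survival and cytokine expression.
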