Features (pLannotate 1.2.2; 21 found; start..end, strand, type, name):
     28..80      -  misc_feature   bom (fragment): basis of mobility region from pBR322
    235..614     +  enhancer       CMV enhancer: human cytomegalovirus immediate early enhancer
    615..818     +  promoter       CMV promoter: human cytomegalovirus (CMV) immediate early promoter
    814..847     +  LTR            5' LTR (truncated) (fragment): truncated 5' long terminal repeat (LTR) from HIV-1
    863..881     +  promoter       T7 promoter: promoter for bacteriophage T7 RNA polymerase
    950..3601    +  CDS            Zc3h12c: ZC12C_MOUSE - Also known as Kiaa1726. Experimental evidence at protein level: Swiss-Prot protein existence level 1. May function as RNase and regulate the levels of target RNA species. From Mus musculus (Mouse).
   3639..3657    -  promoter       SP6 promoter: promoter for bacteriophage SP6 RNA polymerase
   3683..3907    +  polyA_signal   bGH poly(A) signal: bovine growth hormone polyadenylation signal
   3911..3932    +  promoter       SV40 promoter (fragment): SV40 enhancer and early promoter
   3953..4381    +  rep_origin     f1 ori (sequence partly withheld): f1 bacteriophage origin of replication; arrow indicates direction of (+) strand synthesis
   4395..4724    +  promoter       SV40 promoter: SV40 enhancer and early promoter
   4791..5582    +  CDS            neo: KKA2_KLEPN - Also known as kan, nptII. Experimental evidence at protein level: Swiss-Prot protein existence level 1. Resistance to kanamycin, neomycin, paromomycin, ribostamycin, butirosin and gentamicin B. From Klebsiella pneumoniae.
   5606..5764    +  CDS            ble (fragment): BLE_KLEPN - Experimental evidence at protein level: Swiss-Prot protein existence level 1. Binding protein with a strong affinity to the bleomycin family of antibiotics. Binds to CL990; an antimitotic-antibiotic compound. From Klebsiella pneumoniae.
   5759..5880    +  polyA_signal   SV40 poly(A) signal: SV40 polyadenylation signal
   5953..5969    -  protein_bind   lac operator: The lac repressor binds to the lac operator to inhibit transcription in E. coli. This inhibition can be relieved by adding lactose or isopropyl-β-D-thiogalactopyranoside (IPTG). lac repressor encoded by lacI
   5977..6007    -  promoter       lac promoter: promoter for the E. coli lac operon
   6022..6043    -  protein_bind   CAP binding site: CAP binding activates transcription in the presence of cAMP. E. coli catabolite activator protein
   6056..6148    -  CDS            lacI (fragment): lac repressor; lacI; The lac repressor binds to the lac operator to inhibit transcription in E. coli. This inhibition can be relieved by adding lactose or isopropyl-β-D-thiogalactopyranoside (IPTG).
   6331..6919    -  rep_origin     ori: high-copy-number ColE1/pMB1/pBR322/pUC origin of replication
   7090..7950    -  CDS            AmpR: β-lactamase; bla; confers resistance to ampicillin, carbenicillin, and related antibiotics
   7951..8055    -  promoter       AmpR promoter: bla
>Addgene plasmid #222655 | pCDNA3-Regnase-3 WT | addgene full sequence | sequence record 449846 | Addgene NGS Result
GACGGATCGGGAGATCTCCCGATCCCCTATGGTGCACTCTCAGTACAATCTGCTCTGATGCCGCATAGTT
AAGCCAGTATCTGCTCCCTGCTTGTGTGTTGGAGGTCGCTGAGTAGTGCGCGAGCAAAATTTAAGCTACA
ACAAGGCAAGGCTTGACCGACAATTGCATGAAGAATCTGCTTAGGGTTAGGCGTTTTGCGCTGCTTCGCG
ATGTACGGGCCAGATATACGCGTTGACATTGATTATTGACTAGTTATTAATAGTAATCAATTACGGGGTC
ATTAGTTCATAGCCCATATATGGAGTTCCGCGTTACATAACTTACGGTAAATGGCCCGCCTGGCTGACCG
CCCAACGACCCCCGCCCATTGACGTCAATAATGACGTATGTTCCCATAGTAACGCCAATAGGGACTTTCC
ATTGACGTCAATGGGTGGAGTATTTACGGTAAACTGCCCACTTGGCAGTACATCAAGTGTATCATATGCC
AAGTACGCCCCCTATTGACGTCAATGACGGTAAATGGCCCGCCTGGCATTATGCCCAGTACATGACCTTA
TGGGACTTTCCTACTTGGCAGTACATCTACGTATTAGTCATCGCTATTACCATGGTGATGCGGTTTTGGC
AGTACATCAATGGGCGTGGATAGCGGTTTGACTCACGGGGATTTCCAAGTCTCCACCCCATTGACGTCAA
TGGGAGTTTGTTTTGGCACCAAAATCAACGGGACTTTCCAAAATGTCGTAACAACTCCGCCCCATTGACG
CAAATGGGCGGTAGGCGTGTACGGTGGGAGGTCTATATAAGCAGAGCTCTCTGGCTAACTAGAGAACCCA
CTGCTTACTGGCTTATCGAAATTAATACGACTCACTATAGGGAGACCCAAGCTTGGTACCGAGCTCGGAT
CCACTAGTAACGGCCGCCAGTGTGCTGGAATTCGCCACCATGGCTGCGGAGAAGACATTGCAGGAATACG
GGGTGCTTTGCATTCAAGAATACAGGAAAAGCAGCAAAGTGGAGTCAAGTGCACGGAACAGCTTCATGGG
CCTGAAGGATCACCTGGGGCATGATCTTGGCCATCTTTATATGGAGAGCACTGACCCACAGATGAGTGCA
GCTGTGCCTTGGCCTATGGTAGAGAAACCAACAATGGATACAGTCAATTCGGGGAAGGAAGGAAAAGGGG
TGTCAGAAGAGAATGTGAGCTCCGGCGACTCTGAGGGAAGCACGAGTTCTGATCATGAGTCAGAACAACT
GAGTAGCCTTTCGGTAGAGCCATGCTCATTAACCAAGACTCACAGACAGCTATGTCGCTCTCCCTGCTTA
GAGCCTCGCCTACTGAAACACAGTGACATTTTGCAAGACTTTAAACCAGAAGAGTCCCAGACTCCATCTA
AGGAAGTGAAGAAACCCCCTGATGTGGTTCGAGAATACCAAACAAAACTGGAGTTTGCACTTAAGTTAGG
TTATTCTGAAGAACAGGTCCAGCTTGTGCTAAACAAACTTGGTACTGATGCTTTAATCAATGATATATTG
GGAGAACTTGTCAAACTTGGAAATAAAAGTGAAGCCGATCAAACAGTTAGTACTATTAACAGCGTAATGC
GAGAAACCTCATCCCTGGAGTCTCAGAGGTCTGAATCTCCAATGCAAGAGGTTGTAGTAGATGACGGTGA
GAATCTGAGACCAGTAGTTATTGATGGCAGCAATGTGGCAATGAGCCATGGAAACAAAGAAGTATTCTCG
TGCCGAGGAATAAAATTGGCGGTGGATTGGTTTTTGGAAAGAGGCCATAAAGATATCACGGTCTTTGTTC
CTGCTTGGAGAAAAGAACAGTCCCGCCCTGACGCCCTCATCACAGATCAGGAAATTTTACGTAAACTAGA
GAAGGAAAAAATCCTGGTATTCACACCATCACGGCGTGTCCAGGGCAGGCGAGTGGTGTGCTATGATGAC
AGATTCATCGTGAAGCTGGCTTTTGAGTCCGATGGTATAATTGTGTCCAATGATAACTACAGAGATTTGG
CAAATGAGAAACCAGAATGGAAGAAGTTCATAGATGAGCGGTTATTGATGTATTCCTTTGTCAATGACAA
GTTCATGCCCCCAGATGACCCTCTTGGCAGACATGGCCCAAGTCTGGATAATTTTCTGAGGAAGAAACCC
ATTGTTCCTGAGCACAAAAAGCAGCCTTGTCCCTATGGAAAGAAGTGTACGTATGGACACAAGTGCAAAT
ACTACCACCCAGAAAGGGGCAGTCAGCCTCAGCGGTCAGTGGCTGATGAACTTCGTGCCATGTCTAGAAA
CACAGCAGCCAAAACTACAAATGAAGGGGGACTGGTGAAAAGCAACAGTGTTCCTTGCAGCACCAAGGCA
GACAGCACTTCGGATGTTAAACGCGGTGCTCCAAAGAGGCAGTCAGACCCAAGCATAAGGACTCACGTCT
ACCAAGACATAGAGGAGAAGCTTCCCACCAAAAACAAGTTGGAAACCAGGTCTGTACCTTCCTTAGTTAG
TATCCCGGCCACTTCTACTGCAAAACCCCAAAGCACTACACCTTTAAGCAATGGCCTTCCATCTGGAGTT
CATTTCCCACCTCAGGATCAAAGACCACAGGGACAATACCCTCCAATGATGATGGCAACCAAAAATCATG
GAACGCCAATGCCTTATGAACAGTATCCAAAATGTGACTCCCCTGTTGACGTTGGATATTATTCCATGTT
GAATGCATATTCTAATCTGAGTATCTCAGGCCCCCGAAGTCCTGAAAGGCGTTTCTCACTAGACACTGAT
TACAGAGTAAACTCTGTGGCTTCAGACTGCAGCAGTGAAGGGAGCATGAGTTGTGGGAGCAGCGACTCCT
ACGTGGGGTACAATGACCGCTCCTATGTCAGCTCTCCTGACCCACAGCTGGAAGAGAGTCTCAAGTGTCA
GCACATGCACCCCCACAGCCGCCTTAATTCCCAGCCCTTCCTGCAGAATTTCCACGATCCCTTAACCAGA
GTCCAGAGTTACAGTCACGAAGAACCAAAGTTCCATCCCAAGCGTCCTCTTCCACACTTGGCTATGCATC
TGCAGCACCCTGCCGTGGGTGCCCGCTCCAGCTGTCCTGGCGATTACCCCTCCCCACCAAGTTCAGCACA
TTCGAAGGCACCACACCTAGGGAGGTCCTTAGTGGCCACGAGAATAGACAGCATTTCTGATTCCCGACTC
TATGATAGTTCTCCTTCAAGACAAAGAAAGCCTTATTCTCGCCAGGAAGGCCTAGGAAGCTGGGGTAGGC
CAAGCTATGGGCTGGAAGCATATGGCTATCGGCAGACGTACTCCTTACCCGATAATTCCACGCCCCCATG
CTATGAGTCGATCACCTTCCAGAGCCTGCCTGAGCAGCAGGAACCCACCTGGAGAATCCCCTACTGTGGA
ATGCCACACGATCCTCCAAGGTACCAGGACAACCGAGAGAAGATTTTTATCAATTTGTGTAACATCTTCC
CCCCTGACCTTGTGAGGCTCGTCATGAAAAGGAATCCTCATATGACGGATGCCCAGCAGCTCGCCGCAGC
CATCTTAGTGGAGAAATCGCAGCTGGGTTACTGAGCGGCCGCTCGAGCATGCATCTAGAGGGCCCTATTC
TATAGTGTCACCTAAATGCTAGAGCTCGCTGATCAGCCTCGACTGTGCCTTCTAGTTGCCAGCCATCTGT
TGTTTGCCCCTCCCCCGTGCCTTCCTTGACCCTGGAAGGTGCCACTCCCACTGTCCTTTCCTAATAAAAT
GAGGAAATTGCATCGCATTGTCTGAGTAGGTGTCATTCTATTCTGGGGGGTGGGGTGGGGCAGGACAGCA
AGGGGGAGGATTGGGAAGACAATAGCAGGCATGCTGGGGATGCGGTGGGCTCTATGGCTTCTGAGGCGGA
AAGAACCAGCTGGGGCTCTAGGGGGTATCCCC
[124 nt withheld, positions 3953-4076]
C
[91 nt withheld, positions 4078-4168]
A
[49 nt withheld, positions 4170-4218]
CCTTTGACGTTGGAGTCCACGTTCTTT
[37 nt withheld, positions 4246-4282]
ACCCTATCTCGGTCTATTCTTTTGATTTATAAGGGATTTTGCCGATTTCGGCCTATTGGTTAAAAAATGA
GCTGATTTAACAAAAATTTAACGCGAATTAATTCTGTGGAATGTGTGTCAGTTAGGGTGTGGAAAGTCCC
CAGGCTCCCCAGCAGGCAGAAGTATGCAAAGCATGCATCTCAATTAGTCAGCAACCAGGTGTGGAAAGTC
CCCAGGCTCCCCAGCAGGCAGAAGTATGCAAAGCATGCATCTCAATTAGTCAGCAACCATAGTCCCGCCC
CTAACTCCGCCCATCCCGCCCCTAACTCCGCCCAGTTCCGCCCATTCTCCGCCCCATGGCTGACTAATTT
TTTTTATTTATGCAGAGGCCGAGGCCGCCTCTGCCTCTGAGCTATTCCAGAAGTAGTGAGGAGGCTTTTT
TGGAGGCCTAGGCTTTTGCAAAAAGCTCCCGGGAGCTTGTATATCCATTTTCGGATCTGATCAAGAGACA
GGATGAGGATCGTTTCGCATGATTGAACAAGATGGATTGCACGCAGGTTCTCCGGCCGCTTGGGTGGAGA
GGCTATTCGGCTATGACTGGGCACAACAGACAATCGGCTGCTCTGATGCCGCCGTGTTCCGGCTGTCAGC
GCAGGGGCGCCCGGTTCTTTTTGTCAAGACCGACCTGTCCGGTGCCCTGAATGAACTGCAGGACGAGGCA
GCGCGGCTATCGTGGCTGGCCACGACGGGCGTTCCTTGCGCAGCTGTGCTCGACGTTGTCACTGAAGCGG
GAAGGGACTGGCTGCTATTGGGCGAAGTGCCGGGGCAGGATCTCCTGTCATCTCACCTTGCTCCTGCCGA
GAAAGTATCCATCATGGCTGATGCAATGCGGCGGCTGCATACGCTTGATCCGGCTACCTGCCCATTCGAC
CACCAAGCGAAACATCGCATCGAGCGAGCACGTACTCGGATGGAAGCCGGTCTTGTCGATCAGGATGATC
TGGACGAAGAGCATCAGGGGCTCGCGCCAGCCGAACTGTTCGCCAGGCTCAAGGCGCGCATGCCCGACGG
CGAGGATCTCGTCGTGACCCATGGCGATGCCTGCTTGCCGAATATCATGGTGGAAAATGGCCGCTTTTCT
GGATTCATCGACTGTGGCCGGCTGGGTGTGGCGGACCGCTATCAGGACATAGCGTTGGCTACCCGTGATA
TTGCTGAAGAGCTTGGCGGCGAATGGGCTGACCGCTTCCTCGTGCTTTACGGTATCGCCGCTCCCGATTC
GCAGCGCATCGCCTTCTATCGCCTTCTTGACGAGTTCTTCTGAGCGGGACTCTGGGGTTCGAAATGACCG
ACCAAGTGACGCCCAACCTGCCATCACGAGATTTCGATTCCACCGCCGCCTTCTATGAAAGGTTGGGCTT
CGGAATCGTTTTCCGGGACGCCGGCTGGATGATCCTCCAGCGCGGGGATCTCATGCTGGAGTTCTTCGCC
CACCCCAACTTGTTTATTGCAGCTTATAATGGTTACAAATAAAGCAATAGCATCACAAATTTCACAAATA
AAGCATTTTTTTCACTGCATTCTAGTTGTGGTTTGTCCAAACTCATCAATGTATCTTATCATGTCTGTAT
ACCGTCGACCTCTAGCTAGAGCTTGGCGTAATCATGGTCATAGCTGTTTCCTGTGTGAAATTGTTATCCG
CTCACAATTCCACACAACATACGAGCCGGAAGCATAAAGTGTAAAGCCTGGGGTGCCTAATGAGTGAGCT
AACTCACATTAATTGCGTTGCGCTCACTGCCCGCTTTCCAGTCGGGAAACCTGTCGTGCCAGCTGCATTA
ATGAATCGGCCAACGCGCGGGGAGAGGCGGTTTGCGTATTGGGCGCTCTTCCGCTTCCTCGCTCACTGAC
TCGCTGCGCTCGGTCGTTCGGCTGCGGCGAGCGGTATCAGCTCACTCAAAGGCGGTAATACGGTTATCCA
CAGAATCAGGGGATAACGCAGGAAAGAACATGTGAGCAAAAGGCCAGCAAAAGGCCAGGAACCGTAAAAA
GGCCGCGTTGCTGGCGTTTTTCCATAGGCTCCGCCCCCCTGACGAGCATCACAAAAATCGACGCTCAAGT
CAGAGGTGGCGAAACCCGACAGGACTATAAAGATACCAGGCGTTTCCCCCTGGAAGCTCCCTCGTGCGCT
CTCCTGTTCCGACCCTGCCGCTTACCGGATACCTGTCCGCCTTTCTCCCTTCGGGAAGCGTGGCGCTTTC
TCATAGCTCACGCTGTAGGTATCTCAGTTCGGTGTAGGTCGTTCGCTCCAAGCTGGGCTGTGTGCACGAA
CCCCCCGTTCAGCCCGACCGCTGCGCCTTATCCGGTAACTATCGTCTTGAGTCCAACCCGGTAAGACACG
ACTTATCGCCACTGGCAGCAGCCACTGGTAACAGGATTAGCAGAGCGAGGTATGTAGGCGGTGCTACAGA
GTTCTTGAAGTGGTGGCCTAACTACGGCTACACTAGAAGAACAGTATTTGGTATCTGCGCTCTGCTGAAG
CCAGTTACCTTCGGAAAAAGAGTTGGTAGCTCTTGATCCGGCAAACAAACCACCGCTGGTAGCGGTGGTT
TTTTTGTTTGCAAGCAGCAGATTACGCGCAGAAAAAAAGGATCTCAAGAAGATCCTTTGATCTTTTCTAC
GGGGTCTGACGCTCAGTGGAACGAAAACTCACGTTAAGGGATTTTGGTCATGAGATTATCAAAAAGGATC
TTCACCTAGATCCTTTTAAATTAAAAATGAAGTTTTAAATCAATCTAAAGTATATATGAGTAAACTTGGT
CTGACAGTTACCAATGCTTAATCAGTGAGGCACCTATCTCAGCGATCTGTCTATTTCGTTCATCCATAGT
TGCCTGACTCCCCGTCGTGTAGATAACTACGATACGGGAGGGCTTACCATCTGGCCCCAGTGCTGCAATG
ATACCGCGAGACCCACGCTCACCGGCTCCAGATTTATCAGCAATAAACCAGCCAGCCGGAAGGGCCGAGC
GCAGAAGTGGTCCTGCAACTTTATCCGCCTCCATCCAGTCTATTAATTGTTGCCGGGAAGCTAGAGTAAG
TAGTTCGCCAGTTAATAGTTTGCGCAACGTTGTTGCCATTGCTACAGGCATCGTGGTGTCACGCTCGTCG
TTTGGTATGGCTTCATTCAGCTCCGGTTCCCAACGATCAAGGCGAGTTACATGATCCCCCATGTTGTGCA
AAAAAGCGGTTAGCTCCTTCGGTCCTCCGATCGTTGTCAGAAGTAAGTTGGCCGCAGTGTTATCACTCAT
GGTTATGGCAGCACTGCATAATTCTCTTACTGTCATGCCATCCGTAAGATGCTTTTCTGTGACTGGTGAG
TACTCAACCAAGTCATTCTGAGAATAGTGTATGCGGCGACCGAGTTGCTCTTGCCCGGCGTCAATACGGG
ATAATACCGCGCCACATAGCAGAACTTTAAAAGTGCTCATCATTGGAAAACGTTCTTCGGGGCGAAAACT
CTCAAGGATCTTACCGCTGTTGAGATCCAGTTCGATGTAACCCACTCGTGCACCCAACTGATCTTCAGCA
TCTTTTACTTTCACCAGCGTTTCTGGGTGAGCAAAAACAGGAAGGCAAAATGCCGCAAAAAAGGGAATAA
GGGCGACACGGAAATGTTGAATACTCATACTCTTCCTTTTTCAATATTATTGAAGCATTTATCAGGGTTA
TTGTCTCATGAGCGGATACATATTTGAATGTATTTAGAAAAATAAACAAATAGGGGTTCCGCGCACATTT
CCCCGAAAAGTGCCACCTGACGTC
